Addgene plasmid #59683: pGEM-T Dmel Or85b
Purpose: Probe for Drosophila melanogaster Or85b expression
Depositing lab: Richard Axel & Leslie Vosshall. Depositing organization: Columbia University. Publication: A spatial map of olfactory receptor expression in the Drosophila antenna. Vosshall LB, Amrein H, Morozov PS, Rzhetsky A, Axel R. Cell. 1999 Mar 5;96(5):725-36. 10.1016/S0092-8674(00)80582-6 PubMed 10089887.
Backbone
  Vector backbone: pGEM-T
  Backbone manufacturer: Promega
  Backbone size w/o insert (bp): 3000
  Vector type: Bacterial Expression
Growth in bacteria
  Bacterial resistance: Ampicillin, 100 μg/mL
  Growth temperature: 37°C
  Growth strain: DH5alpha
  Copy number: High Copy
Gene/Insert
  Gene/Insert name: Or85b
  Species: D. melanogaster (fly)
  Insert size (bp): 1100
  Entrez Gene: Or85b (a.k.a. Dmel_CG11735, 85A.1, 85b, CG11735, DOR115, Dmel\CG11735)
  Cloning method: Unknown
  Sequencing primers: 5′ M13-F20; 3′ M13-Rev
Terms and licenses: Academic/Nonprofit Terms; Industry Terms: Not Available to Industry
Depositor comments: source: Genomic DNA
How to cite: pGEM-T Dmel Or85b was a gift from Richard Axel & Leslie Vosshall (Addgene plasmid # 59683 ; http://n2t.net/addgene:59683 ; RRID:Addgene_59683)
