[The description below was written by a language model from this plasmid's Addgene catalogue record.]
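Description:
pGEM-T Dmel Or85b is a small, high-copy bacterial plasmid built on the commercial pGEM-T backbone (about 3 kb), a TA-cloning vector designed to accept PCR products. It is propagated in standard E. coli cloning strains and selected with ampicillin. Although the repository classifies it as a bacterial expression vector, the recorded purpose shows that it serves as a template-holding clone rather than a protein-production construct.

The insert is a roughly 1.1 kb fragment of the Drosophila melanogaster odorant receptor gene Or85b (CG11735), which the depositor notes was derived from genomic DNA rather than cDNA, so it may include intronic sequence. The cloning method and the orientation of the insert are not stated. No feature table accompanies the record, so specific elements cannot be confirmed. The pGEM-T family generally places its cloning site between opposing T7 and SP6 phage RNA polymerase promoters within a lacZα region, and the listed M13 forward and reverse sequencing primers are consistent with that layout. Such flanking promoters allow in vitro transcription of labelled sense or antisense RNA from a linearised template.

The stated use is as a probe for Or85b expression, typically meaning generation of riboprobes for RNA in situ hybridisation to identify the olfactory sensory neurons that express this receptor. It belongs to a set of clones used to map the spatial distribution of odorant receptor expression in the fly antenna.
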