>Addgene plasmid #59683 | pGEM-T Dmel Or85b | addgene partial sequence | sequence record 97074 | M13pUC-Fwd 5'-CCCAGTCACGACGTTGTAAAACG-3'
TGTAATACGACTCACTATAGGGCGAATTGGGCCCGACGTCGCATGCTCCCGGCCGCCATGGCCGCGGGAT
TTCTACACAGCAGTGGGCATACGGCCATATACCAATGGTGAAGAATCCAAAATGAACAAACTTATATTTC
ACATAGTTTTTTGGTCCAATGTGATTAACCTGAGCTTCGTTGGATTATTTGAGAGCATTTACGTTTACAG
TGCCTTCATGGATAATAAGTTCCTGGAAGCAGTCACTGCGTTGTCCTACATTGGCTTCGTAACCGTAGGC
ATGAGCAAGATGTTCTTCATCCGGTGGAAGAAAACGGCTATAACTGAACTGATTAATGAATTGAAGGAGA
TCTATCCGAATGGTTTGATCCGAGAGGAAAGATACAATCTGCCGATGTATCTGGGCACCTGCTCCAGAAT
CAGCCTTATATATTCCTTGCTCTACTCTGTTCTCATCTGGACATTCAACTTGTTTTGTGTAATGGAGTAT
TGGGTCTATGACAAGTGGCTCAACATTCGAGTGGTGGGCAAACAGTTGCCGTACCTCATGTACATTCCTT
GGAAATGGCAGGATAACTGGTCGTACTATCCACTGTTATTCTCCCAGAATTTTGCAGGATACACATCTGC
AGCTGGTCAAATTTCAACCGATGTCTTGCTCTGCGCGGTGGCCACTCAGTTGGTAATGCACTTCGACTTT
CTCTCAAATAGTATGGAACGCCACGAATTGAGTGGAGATTGGAAGAAGGCCTCCCGATTTCTGGTGGACA
TTGTTAGGTATCACGAACGTATACTCCGCCTTTCAGATGCAGTGAACGATATATTTGGAATTCCACTACT
ACTCAACTTCATGGTATCCTCGTTCGTCATCTGCTTCGTGGGATTCCAGATGACTGTTGGAGTTCCGCCG
GATATAGTTGTGAAGCTCTTCCTCTTCCTTGTCTCTTCGATGAGTCAGGTCTATTTGATTTGTCACTATG
GTCAACTGGTGGCCGA
