>Addgene plasmid #59683 | pGEM-T Dmel Or85b | addgene partial sequence | sequence record 97075 | M13pUC-Rev 5'-AGCGGATAACAATTTCACACAGG-3'
TGACCATGATTACGCCAAGCTATTTAGGTGACACTATAGAATACTCAAGCTATGCATCCAACGCGTTGGG
AGCTCTCCCATATGGTCGACCTGCAGGCGGCCGCACTAGTGATTTGCGTACATCTGTCATAGTGGACCTG
GTAATATCCAAGAATATAGTGGCCTTTAGAAAAGTTACCTTCTGCGATCTAGCTATAATAATAACCAAGG
CTCGTTTATAGCGCACATCGGCTTATACCACTTCTGATTGTAGGTGGCAACCGAAAATCCGTAGCTCTGA
AAACAACAAACGAATAAAATAAAGAAAGCTCCATAAAGTTAAACTTACAGCATCGGCCACCAGTTGACCA
TAGTGACAAATCAAATAGACCTGACTCATCGAAGAGACAAGGAAGAGGAAGAGCTTCACAACTATATCCG
GCGGAACTCCAACAGTCATCTGGAATCCCACGAAGCAGATGACGAACGAGGATACCATGAAGTTGAGTAG
TAGTGGAATTCCAAATATATCGTTCACTGCATCTGAAAGGCGGAGTATACGTTCGTGATACCTAACAATG
TCCACCAGAAATCGGGAGGCCTTCTTCCAATCTCCACTCAATTCGTGGCGTTCCATACTATTTGAGAGAA
AGTCGAAGTGCATTACCAACTGAGTGGCCACCGCGCAGAGCAAGACATCGGTTGAAATTTGACCAGCTGC
AGATGTGTATCCTGCAAAATTCTGGGAGAATAACAGTGGATAGTACGACCAGTTATCCTGCCATTTCCAA
GGAATGTACATGAGGTACGGCAACTGTTTGCCCACCACTCGAATGTTGAGCCACTTGTCATAGACCCAAT
ACTCCATTACACAAAACAAGTTGAATGTCCAGATGAGAACAGAGTAGAGCAAGGAATATATAAGGCTGAT
TCTGGAGCAGGTGCCCAGATACATCGGCAGATTGTATCTTTCCTCTCGGATCAAACCATTCGGATAGATC
TCCTTCAATTCATTAATCAGTTCAGTTATAGCCGTTTT
